Addgene plasmid #221908: pAcGFP-N1_CBPdIDR7
Purpose: Transient expression of GFP-tagged CBPdeltaIDR7 in mammalian cells
Depositing lab: Daniel Bose. Depositing organization: University of Sheffield. Publication: CBP-IDRs regulate acetylation and gene expression. Gelder KL, Carruthers NA, Gilbert G, Harrison LJ, Evans BV, Evans TI, Ball SS, Dunning M, Craggs TD, Twelvetrees AE, Bose DA. Cell Rep. 2026 Mar 12;45(3):117109. doi: 10.1016/j.celrep.2026.117109. PubMed 41824454.
Backbone
  Vector backbone: pAcGFP-N1
  Backbone manufacturer: Clontech
  Backbone size w/o insert (bp): 4726
  Vector type: Mammalian Expression
Growth in bacteria
  Bacterial resistance: Kanamycin, 50 μg/mL
  Growth temperature: 37°C
  Growth strain: DH5alpha
  Copy number: High Copy
Gene/Insert
  Gene/Insert name: CBPdeltaIDR7 (alt name: CREB binding protein)
  Species: H. sapiens (human)
  Insert size (bp): 6348
  Mutation: deletion of IDR7 (aa 2109-2434)
  Entrez Gene: CREBBP (a.k.a. CBP, KAT3A, MKHK1, RSTS, RSTS1)
  Tag / fusion protein: GFP (C terminal on insert)
  Cloning method: Gibson Cloning
Terms and licenses: Academic/Nonprofit Terms; Industry Terms: Not Available to Industry
How to cite: pAcGFP-N1_CBPdIDR7 was a gift from Daniel Bose (Addgene plasmid # 221908 ; http://n2t.net/addgene:221908 ; RRID:Addgene_221908)
