[The description below was written by a language model from this plasmid's Addgene catalogue record and pLannotate feature annotations shown in this document.]
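Description:
pAcGFP-N1_CBPdIDR7 is a mammalian expression plasmid built on the Clontech pAcGFP-N1 backbone for transient production of a GFP-tagged deletion mutant of human CREB-binding protein (CBP, gene CREBBP). The insert of about 6.3 kb, introduced by Gibson cloning, encodes CBP lacking the intrinsically disordered region designated IDR7 (amino acids 2109–2434). It sits downstream of the human cytomegalovirus immediate-early enhancer and promoter and just past the remnant of the multiple cloning site. The CBP reading frame is followed by the mammalian codon-optimized AcGFP1 coding sequence from Aequorea coerulescens, which the record describes as a C-terminal fusion tag, and transcripts are terminated by the SV40 polyadenylation signal. A short annotated large T antigen fragment just upstream of that signal is most likely residual SV40 sequence flanking the poly(A) region rather than a functional element.

The full sequenced plasmid is about 11.1 kb. It is maintained at high copy in E. coli through a ColE1/pUC-type origin and also carries an f1 phage origin. Selection relies on a single Tn5 aminoglycoside phosphotransferase gene (NeoR/KanR) driven by tandem promoters. A bacterial bla promoter gives kanamycin resistance in E. coli, while the SV40 enhancer/early promoter, paired with the HSV TK poly(A) signal, allows G418 selection in mammalian cells if needed. The small ble fragment after this gene appears to be a leftover of the Tn5 resistance region.

CBP is a histone and non-histone protein acetyltransferase and transcriptional coactivator. This construct lets the IDR7-deleted protein be visualised by fluorescence in mammalian cells, consistent with work on how CBP's disordered regions influence acetylation and gene expression.
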