Features (pLannotate 1.2.2; 14 found; start..end, strand, type, name):
     61..364     +  enhancer       CMV enhancer: human cytomegalovirus immediate early enhancer
    365..568     +  promoter       CMV promoter: human cytomegalovirus (CMV) immediate early promoter
    609..665     +  misc_feature   MCS: multiple cloning site
    667..6990    +  CDS            CREBBP (fragment): CBP_HUMAN - Also known as CBP. Experimental evidence at protein level: Swiss-Prot protein existence level 1. Acetylates histones, giving a specific tag for transcriptional activation (PubMed:24616510). Also acetylates non- histone proteins, like DDX21, FBL, IRF2, MAFG, NCOA3, POLR1E/PAF53 and FOXO1 (PubMed:10490106, PubMed:11154691, PubMed:12738767, PubMed:12929931, PubMed:9707565, PubMed:24207024, PubMed:28790157, PubMed:30540930). Binds specifically to phosphorylated CREB and enhances its transcriptional activity toward cAMP-responsive genes. Acts as a coactivator of ALX1. Acts as a circadia
   7021..7740    +  CDS            AcGFP1: Aequorea coerulescens GFP mammalian codon-optimized
   7756..7839    +  CDS            large T antigen (fragment): large T antigen from SV40 (simian virus 40)
   7862..7983    +  polyA_signal   SV40 poly(A) signal: SV40 polyadenylation signal
   8017..8445    -  rep_origin     f1 ori (sequence partly withheld): f1 bacteriophage origin of replication; arrow indicates direction of (+) strand synthesis
   8472..8576    +  promoter       AmpR promoter: bla
   8578..8935    +  promoter       SV40 promoter: SV40 enhancer and early promoter
   8970..9764    +  CDS            NeoR/KanR: aminoglycoside phosphotransferase from Tn5; aph(3')-II (or nptII); confers resistance to neomycin, kanamycin, and G418 (Geneticin®)
   9785..9937    +  CDS            ble (fragment): BLE_KLEPN - Experimental evidence at protein level: Swiss-Prot protein existence level 1. Binding protein with a strong affinity to the bleomycin family of antibiotics. Binds to CL990; an antimitotic-antibiotic compound. From Klebsiella pneumoniae.
   9996..10043   +  polyA_signal   HSV TK poly(A) signal: herpes simplex virus thymidine kinase polyadenylation signal (Cole and Stacy, 1985)
  10372..10960   +  rep_origin     ori: high-copy-number ColE1/pMB1/pBR322/pUC origin of replication
>Addgene plasmid #221908 | pAcGFP-N1_CBPdIDR7 | addgene full sequence | sequence record 437440 | Addgene NGS Result
TAGTTATTAATAGTAATCAATTACGGGGTCATTAGTTCATAGCCCATATATGGAGTTCCGCGTTACATAA
CTTACGGTAAATGGCCCGCCTGGCTGACCGCCCAACGACCCCCGCCCATTGACGTCAATAATGACGTATG
TTCCCATAGTAACGCCAATAGGGACTTTCCATTGACGTCAATGGGTGGAGTATTTACGGTAAACTGCCCA
CTTGGCAGTACATCAAGTGTATCATATGCCAAGTACGCCCCCTATTGACGTCAATGACGGTAAATGGCCC
GCCTGGCATTATGCCCAGTACATGACCTTATGGGACTTTCCTACTTGGCAGTACATCTACGTATTAGTCA
TCGCTATTACCATGGTGATGCGGTTTTGGCAGTACATCAATGGGCGTGGATAGCGGTTTGACTCACGGGG
ATTTCCAAGTCTCCACCCCATTGACGTCAATGGGAGTTTGTTTTGGCACCAAAATCAACGGGACTTTCCA
AAATGTCGTAACAACTCCGCCCCATTGACGCAAATGGGCGGTAGGCGTGTACGGTGGGAGGTCTATATAA
GCAGAGCTGGTTTAGTGAACCGTCAGATCCGCTAGCGCTACCGGACTCAGATCTCGAGCTCAAGCTTCGA
ATTCTGCAGTCGACGGTACCGCGGGCCCGGGATCCAATGGCTGAGAACTTGCTGGACGGACCGCCCAACC
CCAAAAGAGCCAAACTCAGCTCGCCCGGTTTCTCGGCGAATGACAGCACAGATTTTGGATCATTGTTTGA
CTTGGAAAATGATCTTCCTGATGAGCTGATACCCAATGGAGGAGAATTAGGCCTTTTAAACAGTGGGAAC
CTTGTTCCAGATGCTGCTTCCAAACATAAACAACTGTCGGAGCTTCTACGAGGAGGCAGCGGCTCTAGTA
TCAACCCAGGAATAGGAAATGTGAGCGCCAGCAGCCCCGTGCAGCAGGGCCTGGGTGGCCAGGCTCAAGG
GCAGCCGAACAGTGCTAACATGGCCAGCCTCAGTGCCATGGGCAAGAGCCCTCTGAGCCAGGGAGATTCT
TCAGCCCCCAGCCTGCCTAAACAGGCAGCCAGCACCTCTGGGCCCACCCCCGCTGCCTCCCAAGCACTGA
ATCCGCAAGCACAAAAGCAAGTGGGGCTGGCGACTAGCAGCCCTGCCACGTCACAGACTGGACCTGGTAT
CTGCATGAATGCTAACTTTAACCAGACCCACCCAGGCCTCCTCAATAGTAACTCTGGCCATAGCTTAATT
AATCAGGCTTCACAAGGGCAGGCGCAAGTCATGAATGGATCTCTTGGGGCTGCTGGCAGAGGAAGGGGAG
CTGGAATGCCGTACCCTACTCCAGCCATGCAGGGCGCCTCGAGCAGCGTGCTGGCTGAGACCCTAACGCA
GGTTTCCCCGCAAATGACTGGTCACGCGGGACTGAACACCGCACAGGCAGGAGGCATGGCCAAGATGGGA
ATAACTGGGAACACAAGTCCATTTGGACAGCCCTTTAGTCAAGCTGGAGGGCAGCCAATGGGAGCCACTG
GAGTGAACCCCCAGTTAGCCAGCAAACAGAGCATGGTCAACAGTTTGCCCACCTTCCCTACAGATATCAA
GAATACTTCAGTCACCAACGTGCCAAATATGTCTCAGATGCAAACATCAGTGGGAATTGTACCCACACAA
GCAATTGCAACAGGCCCCACTGCAGATCCTGAAAAACGCAAACTGATACAGCAGCAGCTGGTTCTACTGC
TTCATGCTCATAAGTGTCAGAGACGAGAGCAAGCAAACGGAGAGGTTCGGGCCTGCTCGCTCCCGCATTG
TCGAACCATGAAAAACGTTTTGAATCACATGACGCATTGTCAGGCTGGGAAAGCCTGCCAAGTTGCCCAT
TGTGCATCTTCACGACAAATCATCTCTCATTGGAAGAACTGCACACGACATGACTGTCCTGTTTGCCTCC
CTTTGAAAAATGCCAGTGACAAGCGAAACCAACAAACCATCCTGGGGTCTCCAGCTAGTGGAATTCAAAA
CACAATTGGTTCTGTTGGCACAGGGCAACAGAATGCCACTTCTTTAAGTAACCCAAATCCCATAGACCCC
AGCTCCATGCAGCGAGCCTATGCTGCTCTCGGACTCCCCTACATGAACCAGCCCCAGACGCAGCTGCAGC
CTCAGGTTCCTGGCCAGCAACCAGCACAGCCTCAAACCCACCAGCAGATGAGGACTCTCAACCCCCTGGG
AAATAATCCAATGAACATTCCAGCAGGAGGAATAACAACAGATCAGCAGCCCCCAAACTTGATTTCAGAA
TCAGCTCTTCCGACTTCCCTGGGGGCCACAAACCCACTGATGAACGATGGCTCCAACTCTGGTAACATTG
GAACCCTCAGCACTATACCAACAGCAGCTCCTCCTTCTAGCACCGGTGTAAGGAAAGGCTGGCACGAACA
TGTCACTCAGGACCTGCGGAGCCATCTAGTGCATAAACTCGTCCAAGCCATCTTCCCAACACCTGATCCC
GCAGCTCTAAAGGATCGCCGCATGGAAAACCTGGTAGCCTATGCTAAGAAAGTGGAAGGGGACATGTACG
AGTCTGCCAACAGCAGGGATGAATATTATCACTTATTAGCAGAGAAAATCTACAAGATACAAAAAGAACT
AGAAGAAAAACGGAGGTCGCGTTTACATAAACAAGGCATCTTGGGGAACCAGCCAGCCTTACCAGCCCCG
GGGGCTCAGCCCCCTGTGATTCCACAGGCACAACCTGTGAGACCTCCAAATGGACCCCTGTCCCTGCCAG
TGAATCGCATGCAAGTTTCTCAAGGGATGAATTCATTTAACCCCATGTCCTTGGGGAACGTCCAGTTGCC
ACAAGCACCCATGGGACCTCGTGCAGCCTCCCCAATGAACCACTCTGTCCAGATGAACAGCATGGGCTCA
GTGCCAGGGATGGCCATTTCTCCTTCCCGAATGCCTCAGCCTCCGAACATGATGGGTGCACACACCAACA
ACATGATGGCCCAGGCGCCCGCTCAGAGCCAGTTTCTGCCACAGAACCAGTTCCCGTCATCCAGCGGGGC
GATGAGTGTGGGCATGGGGCAGCCGCCAGCCCAAACAGGCGTGTCACAGGGACAGGTGCCTGGTGCTGCT
CTTCCTAACCCTCTCAACATGCTGGGGCCTCAGGCCAGCCAGCTACCTTGCCCTCCAGTGACACAGTCAC
CACTGCACCCAACACCGCCTCCTGCTTCCACGGCTGCTGGCATGCCATCTCTCCAGCACACGACACCACC
TGGGATGACTCCTCCCCAGCCAGCAGCTCCCACTCAGCCATCAACTCCTGTGTCGTCTTCCGGGCAGACT
CCCACCCCGACTCCTGGCTCAGTGCCCAGTGCTACCCAAACCCAGAGCACCCCTACAGTCCAGGCAGCAG
CCCAGGCCCAGGTGACCCCGCAGCCTCAAACCCCAGTTCAGCCCCCGTCTGTGGCTACCCCTCAGTCATC
GCAGCAACAGCCGACGCCTGTGCACGCCCAGCCTCCTGGCACACCGCTTTCCCAGGCAGCAGCCAGCATT
GATAACAGAGTCCCTACCCCCTCCTCGGTGGCCAGCGCAGAAACCAATTCCCAGCAGCCAGGACCTGACG
TACCTGTGCTGGAAATGAAGACGGAGACCCAAGCAGAGGACACTGAGCCCGATCCTGGTGAATCCAAAGG
GGAGCCCAGGTCTGAGATGATGGAGGAGGATTTGCAAGGAGCTTCCCAAGTTAAAGAAGAAACAGACATA
GCAGAGCAGAAATCAGAACCAATGGAAGTGGATGAAAAGAAACCTGAAGTGAAAGTAGAAGTTAAAGAGG
AAGAAGAGAGTAGCAGTAACGGCACAGCCTCTCAGTCAACATCTCCTTCGCAGCCGCGCAAAAAAATCTT
TAAACCAGAGGAGTTACGCCAGGCCCTCATGCCAACCCTAGAAGCACTGTATCGACAGGACCCAGAGTCA
TTACCTTTCCGGCAGCCTGTAGATCCCCAGCTCCTCGGAATTCCAGACTATTTTGACATCGTAAAGAATC
CCATGGACCTCTCCACCATCAAGCGGAAGCTGGACACAGGGCAATACCAAGAGCCCTGGCAGTACGTGGA
CGACGTCTGGCTCATGTTCAACAATGCCTGGCTCTATAATCGCAAGACATCCCGAGTCTATAAGTTTTGC
AGTAAGCTTGCAGAGGTCTTTGAGCAGGAAATTGACCCTGTCATGCAGTCCCTTGGATATTGCTGTGGAC
GCAAGTATGAGTTTTCCCCACAGACTTTGTGCTGCTATGGGAAGCAGCTGTGTACCATTCCTCGCGATGC
TGCCTACTACAGCTATCAGAATAGGTATCATTTCTGTGAGAAGTGTTTCACAGAGATCCAGGGCGAGAAT
GTGACCCTGGGTGACGACCCTTCACAGCCCCAGACGACAATTTCAAAGGATCAGTTTGAAAAGAAGAAAA
ATGATACCTTAGACCCCGAACCTTTCGTTGATTGCAAGGAGTGTGGCCGGAAGATGCATCAGATTTGCGT
TCTGCACTATGACATCATTTGGCCTTCAGGTTTTGTGTGCGACAACTGCTTGAAGAAAACTGGCAGACCT
CGAAAAGAAAACAAATTCAGTGCTAAGAGGCTGCAGACCACAAGACTGGGAAACCACTTGGAAGACCGAG
TGAACAAATTTTTGCGGCGCCAGAATCACCCTGAAGCCGGGGAGGTTTTTGTCCGAGTGGTGGCCAGCTC
AGACAAGACGGTGGAGGTCAAGCCCGGGATGAAGTCACGGTTTGTGGATTCTGGGGAAATGTCTGAATCT
TTCCCATATCGAACCAAAGCTCTGTTTGCTTTTGAGGAAATTGACGGCGTGGATGTCTGCTTTTTTGGAA
TGCACGTCCAAGAATACGGCTCTGATTGCCCCCCTCCAAACACGAGGCGTGTGTACATTTCTTATCTGGA
TAGTATTCATTTCTTCCGGCCACGTTGCCTCCGCACAGCCGTTTACCATGAGATCCTTATTGGATATTTA
GAGTATGTGAAGAAATTAGGGTATGTGACAGGGCACATCTGGGCCTGTCCTCCAAGTGAAGGAGATGATT
ACATCTTCCATTGCCACCCACCTGATCAAAAAATACCCAAGCCAAAACGACTGCAGGAGTGGTACAAAAA
GATGCTGGACAAGGCGTTTGCAGAGCGGATCATCCATGACTACAAGGATATTTTCAAACAAGCAACTGAA
GACAGGCTCACCAGTGCCAAGGAACTGCCCTATTTTGAAGGTGATTTCTGGCCCAATGTGTTAGAAGAGA
GCATTAAGGAACTAGAACAAGAAGAAGAGGAGAGGAAAAAGGAAGAGAGCACTGCAGCCAGTGAAACCAC
TGAGGGCAGTCAGGGCGACAGCAAGAATGCCAAGAAGAAGAACAACAAGAAAACCAACAAGAACAAAAGC
AGCATCAGCCGCGCCAACAAGAAGAAGCCCAGCATGCCCAACGTGTCCAATGACCTGTCCCAGAAGCTGT
ATGCCACCATGGAGAAGCACAAGGAGGTCTTCTTCGTGATCCACCTGCACGCTGGGCCTGTCATCAACAC
CCTGCCCCCCATCGTCGACCCCGACCCCCTGCTCAGCTGTGACCTCATGGATGGGCGCGACGCCTTCCTC
ACCCTCGCCAGAGACAAGCACTGGGAGTTCTCCTCCTTGCGCCGCTCCAAGTGGTCCACGCTCTGCATGC
TGGTGGAGCTGCACACCCAGGGCCAGGACCGCTTTGTCTACACCTGCAACGAGTGCAAGCACCACGTGGA
GACGCGCTGGCACTGCACTGTGTGCGAGGACTACGACCTCTGCATCAACTGCTATAACACGAAGAGCCAT
GCCCATAAGATGGTGAAGTGGGGGCTGGGCCTGGATGACGAGGGCAGCAGCCAGGGCGAGCCACAGTCAA
AGAGCCCCCAGGAGTCACGCCGGCTGAGCATCCAGCGCTGCATCCAGTCGCTGGTGCACGCGTGCCAGTG
CCGCAACGCCAACTGCTCGCTGCCATCCTGCCAGAAGATGAAGCGGGTGGTGCAGCACACCAAGGGCTGC
AAACGCAAGACCAACGGGGGCTGCCCGGTGTGCAAGCAGCTCATCGCCCTCTGCTGCTACCACGCCAAGC
ACTGCCAAGAAAACAAATGCCCCGTGCCCTTCTGCCTCAACATCAAACACAAGCTCCGCCAGCAGCAGAT
CCAGCACCGCCTGCAGCAGGCCCAGCTCATGCGCCGGCGGATGGCCACCATGAACACCCGCAACGTGCCT
CAGCAGAGTCTGCCTTCTCCTACCTCAGCACCGCCCGGGACCCCCACACAGCAGCCCAGCACACCCCAGA
CGCCGCAGCCCCCTGCCCAGCCCCAACCCTCACCCGTGAGCATGTCACCAGCTGGCTTCCCCAGCGTGGC
CCGGACTCAGCCCCCCACCACGGTGTCCACAGGGAAGCCTACCAGCCAGGTGCCGGCCCCCCCACCCCCG
GCCCAGCCCCCTCCTGCAGCGGTGGAAGCGGCTCGGCAGATCGAGCGTGAGGCCCAGCAGCAGCAGCACC
TGTACCGGGTGAACATCAACAACAGCATGCCCCCAGGACGCACGGGCATGGGGACCCCGGGGAGCCAGAT
GGCCCCCGTGAGCCTGAATGTGCCCCGACCCAACCAGGTGAGCGGGCCCGTCATGCCCAGCATGCCTCCC
GGGCAGTGGCAGCAGGCGCCCCTTCCCCAGCAGCAGCCCATGCCAGGCTTGCCCAGGCCTGTGATATCCA
TGCAGGCCCAGGCGGCCGTGGCTGGGCCCCGGATGCCCAGCGTGCAGCCACCCAGGAGCATCTCACCCAG
CGCTCTGCAAGACCTGCTGCGGACCCTGAAGTCGCCCAGCTCCCCTCAGCAGCAACAGCAGGTGCTGAAC
ATTCTCAAATCAAACCCGCAGCTAATGGCAGCTTTCATCAAACAGCGCACAGCCAAGTACCTAGAGAAGT
TTGTGGAGGGCTTGCCGGTCATGGTGAGCAAGGGCGCCGAGCTGTTCACCGGCATCGTGCCCATCCTGAT
CGAGCTGAATGGCGATGTGAATGGCCACAAGTTCAGCGTGAGCGGCGAGGGCGAGGGCGATGCCACCTAC
GGCAAGCTGACCCTGAAGTTCATCTGCACCACCGGCAAGCTGCCTGTGCCCTGGCCCACCCTGGTGACCA
CCCTGAGCTACGGCGTGCAGTGCTTCTCACGCTACCCCGATCACATGAAGCAGCACGACTTCTTCAAGAG
CGCCATGCCTGAGGGCTACATCCAGGAGCGCACCATCTTCTTCGAGGATGACGGCAACTACAAGTCGCGC
GCCGAGGTGAAGTTCGAGGGCGATACCCTGGTGAATCGCATCGAGCTGACCGGCACCGATTTCAAGGAGG
ATGGCAACATCCTGGGCAATAAGATGGAGTACAACTACAACGCCCACAATGTGTACATCATGACCGACAA
GGCCAAGAATGGCATCAAGGTGAACTTCAAGATCCGCCACAACATCGAGGATGGCAGCGTGCAGCTGGCC
GACCACTACCAGCAGAATACCCCCATCGGCGATGGCCCTGTGCTGCTGCCCGATAACCACTACCTGTCCA
CCCAGAGCGCCCTGTCCAAGGACCCCAACGAGAAGCGCGATCACATGATCTACTTCGGCTTCGTGACCGC
CGCCGCCATCACCCACGGCATGGATGAGCTGTACAAGTGAGCGGCCGCGACTCTAGATCATAATCAGCCA
TACCACATTTGTAGAGGTTTTACTTGCTTTAAAAAACCTCCCACACCTCCCCCTGAACCTGAAACATAAA
ATGAATGCAATTGTTGTTGTTAACTTGTTTATTGCAGCTTATAATGGTTACAAATAAAGCAATAGCATCA
CAAATTTCACAAATAAAGCATTTTTTTCACTGCATTCTAGTTGTGGTTTGTCCAAACTCATCAATGTATC
TTAAGGCGTAAATTGTAAGCGTTAATATTTTGTTAAAATTCGCGTTAAATTTTTGTTAAATCAGCTCATT
TTTTAACCAATAGGCCGAAATCGGCAAAATCCCTTATAAATCAAAAGAATAGACCGAGATAGGGT
[37 nt withheld, positions 8116-8152]
AAAGAACGTGGACTCCAACGTCAAAGG
[49 nt withheld, positions 8180-8228]
T
[91 nt withheld, positions 8230-8320]
G
[124 nt withheld, positions 8322-8445]
CAGGTGGCACTTTTCGGGGAAATGTGCGCGGAACCCCTATTTGTTTATTTTTCTAAATACATTCAAATAT
GTATCCGCTCATGAGACAATAACCCTGATAAATGCTTCAATAATATTGAAAAAGGAAGAGTCCTGAGGCG
GAAAGAACCAGCTGTGGAATGTGTGTCAGTTAGGGTGTGGAAAGTCCCCAGGCTCCCCAGCAGGCAGAAG
TATGCAAAGCATGCATCTCAATTAGTCAGCAACCAGGTGTGGAAAGTCCCCAGGCTCCCCAGCAGGCAGA
AGTATGCAAAGCATGCATCTCAATTAGTCAGCAACCATAGTCCCGCCCCTAACTCCGCCCATCCCGCCCC
TAACTCCGCCCAGTTCCGCCCATTCTCCGCCCCATGGCTGACTAATTTTTTTTATTTATGCAGAGGCCGA
GGCCGCCTCGGCCTCTGAGCTATTCCAGAAGTAGTGAGGAGGCTTTTTTGGAGGCCTAGGCTTTTGCAAA
GATCGATCAAGAGACAGGATGAGGATCGTTTCGCATGATTGAACAAGATGGATTGCACGCAGGTTCTCCG
GCCGCTTGGGTGGAGAGGCTATTCGGCTATGACTGGGCACAACAGACAATCGGCTGCTCTGATGCCGCCG
TGTTCCGGCTGTCAGCGCAGGGGCGCCCGGTTCTTTTTGTCAAGACCGACCTGTCCGGTGCCCTGAATGA
ACTGCAAGACGAGGCAGCGCGGCTATCGTGGCTGGCCACGACGGGCGTTCCTTGCGCAGCTGTGCTCGAC
GTTGTCACTGAAGCGGGAAGGGACTGGCTGCTATTGGGCGAAGTGCCGGGGCAGGATCTCCTGTCATCTC
ACCTTGCTCCTGCCGAGAAAGTATCCATCATGGCTGATGCAATGCGGCGGCTGCATACGCTTGATCCGGC
TACCTGCCCATTCGACCACCAAGCGAAACATCGCATCGAGCGAGCACGTACTCGGATGGAAGCCGGTCTT
GTCGATCAGGATGATCTGGACGAAGAGCATCAGGGGCTCGCGCCAGCCGAACTGTTCGCCAGGCTCAAGG
CGAGCATGCCCGACGGCGAGGATCTCGTCGTGACCCATGGCGATGCCTGCTTGCCGAATATCATGGTGGA
AAATGGCCGCTTTTCTGGATTCATCGACTGTGGCCGGCTGGGTGTGGCGGACCGCTATCAGGACATAGCG
TTGGCTACCCGTGATATTGCTGAAGAGCTTGGCGGCGAATGGGCTGACCGCTTCCTCGTGCTTTACGGTA
TCGCCGCTCCCGATTCGCAGCGCATCGCCTTCTATCGCCTTCTTGACGAGTTCTTCTGAGCGGGACTCTG
GGGTTCGAAATGACCGACCAAGCGACGCCCAACCTGCCATCACGAGATTTCGATTCCACCGCCGCCTTCT
ATGAAAGGTTGGGCTTCGGAATCGTTTTCCGGGACGCCGGCTGGATGATCCTCCAGCGCGGGGATCTCAT
GCTGGAGTTCTTCGCCCACCCTAGGGGGAGGCTAACTGAAACACGGAAGGAGACAATACCGGAAGGAACC
CGCGCTATGACGGCAATAAAAAGACAGAATAAAACGCACGGTGTTGGGTCGTTTGTTCATAAACGCGGGG
TTCGGTCCCAGGGCTGGCACTCTGTCGATACCCCACCGAGACCCCATTGGGGCCAATACGCCCGCGTTTC
TTCCTTTTCCCCACCCCACCCCCCAAGTTCGGGTGAAGGCCCAGGGCTCGCAGCCAACGTCGGGGCGGCA
GGCCCTGCCATAGCCTCAGGTTACTCATATATACTTTAGATTGATTTAAAACTTCATTTTTAATTTAAAA
GGATCTAGGTGAAGATCCTTTTTGATAATCTCATGACCAAAATCCCTTAACGTGAGTTTTCGTTCCACTG
AGCGTCAGACCCCGTAGAAAAGATCAAAGGATCTTCTTGAGATCCTTTTTTTCTGCGCGTAATCTGCTGC
TTGCAAACAAAAAAACCACCGCTACCAGCGGTGGTTTGTTTGCCGGATCAAGAGCTACCAACTCTTTTTC
CGAAGGTAACTGGCTTCAGCAGAGCGCAGATACCAAATACTGTTCTTCTAGTGTAGCCGTAGTTAGGCCA
CCACTTCAAGAACTCTGTAGCACCGCCTACATACCTCGCTCTGCTAATCCTGTTACCAGTGGCTGCTGCC
AGTGGCGATAAGTCGTGTCTTACCGGGTTGGACTCAAGACGATAGTTACCGGATAAGGCGCAGCGGTCGG
GCTGAACGGGGGGTTCGTGCACACAGCCCAGCTTGGAGCGAACGACCTACACCGAACTGAGATACCTACA
GCGTGAGCTATGAGAAAGCGCCACGCTTCCCGAAGGGAGAAAGGCGGACAGGTATCCGGTAAGCGGCAGG
GTCGGAACAGGAGAGCGCACGAGGGAGCTTCCAGGGGGAAACGCCTGGTATCTTTATAGTCCTGTCGGGT
TTCGCCACCTCTGACTTGAGCGTCGATTTTTGTGATGCTCGTCAGGGGGGCGGAGCCTATGGAAAAACGC
CAGCAACGCGGCCTTTTTACGGTTCCTGGCCTTTTGCTGGCCTTTTGCTCACATGTTCTTTCCTGCGTTA
TCCCCTGATTCTGTGGATAACCGTATTACCGCCATGCAT
